Addgene plasmid #53249: YCpLac111
Purpose: (Empty Backbone) contains a single replication origin (ARS1) used for plasmid replication assay
Depositing lab: Jean Cook. Depositing organization: University of North Carolina at Chapel Hill. Publication: DNA replication origin function is promoted by H3K4 di-methylation in Saccharomyces cerevisiae. Rizzardi LF, Dorn ES, Strahl BD, Cook JG. Genetics. 2012 Oct;192(2):371-84. doi: 10.1534/genetics.112.142349. Epub 2012 Jul 30. PubMed 22851644.
Backbone
  Vector backbone: YCpLac33
  Backbone size (bp): 5600
  Modifications to backbone: same as YCpLac33 except has LEU2 marker instead of URA3
  Vector type: Unspecified
  Selectable markers: LEU2
Growth in bacteria
  Bacterial resistance: Ampicillin, 100 μg/mL
  Growth temperature: 37°C
  Growth strain: DH5alpha
  Copy number: Unknown
Terms and licenses: Academic/Nonprofit Terms; Industry Terms: Not Available to Industry
How to cite: YCpLac111 was a gift from Jean Cook (Addgene plasmid # 53249 ; http://n2t.net/addgene:53249 ; RRID:Addgene_53249)
