[The description below was written by a language model from this plasmid's Addgene catalogue record.]
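Description:
YCpLac111 is an empty yeast–E. coli shuttle backbone derived from YCpLac33, from which it is recorded as differing only in carrying the LEU2 auxotrophic marker in place of URA3. The backbone is listed at about 5.6 kb. In Saccharomyces cerevisiae the plasmid is selected by complementation of leucine auxotrophy in leu2 host strains, and in bacteria it is propagated under ampicillin selection. The catalogue lists the vector type as unspecified and the bacterial copy number as unknown. No feature table accompanies the record, so elements such as the bacterial origin, any centromere sequence implied by the "YCp" naming convention, or a cloning site are not documented here.

The defining property noted in the record is that the plasmid contains a single yeast replication origin, ARS1. An autonomously replicating sequence allows an episomal plasmid to be duplicated by the host replication machinery once per cell cycle. Because this plasmid depends on only one origin, its stable inheritance is a sensitive readout of how efficiently that origin is licensed and fired. Accordingly, the stated purpose is use in plasmid replication assays, in which retention or loss of the LEU2 marker reflects origin function in a given strain background. The associated publication concerns the contribution of histone H3K4 di-methylation to replication origin function in S. cerevisiae, which is consistent with using the plasmid to compare origin activity between wild-type and chromatin-modification mutant strains. No insert, promoter-driven payload, tag or reporter is recorded.
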