>Addgene plasmid #53249 | YCpLac111 | addgene partial sequence | sequence record 89399 | M13pUC-Rev 5'-AGCGGATAACAATTTCACACAGG-3'
GCCAGCTTGCATGCCTGCAGGGTCGACTCTAGAGGATCCCCGGGTACCGAGCTCGAATTCACTGGCCGTC
GTTTTACAACGTCGTGACTGGGAAAACCCTGGCGTTACCCAACTTAATCGCCTTGCAGCACATCCCCCTT
TCGCCAGCTGGCGTAATAGCGAAGAGGCCCGCACCGATCGCCCTTCCCAACAGTTGCGCAGCCTGAATGG
CGAATGGCGCCTGATGCGGTATTTTCTCCTTACGCATCTGTGCGGTATTTCACACCGCATAATCGCTGGG
CCATTCTCATGAAGAATATCTTGAATTTATTGTCATATTACTAGTTGGTGTGGAAGTCCTAATATCGGTG
ATCAATATAGTGGTTGACATGCTGGCTAGTCAACATTGAGCCTTTTGATCATGCAAATATATTACGGTAT
TTTACAATCAAATATCAAACTTAACTATTGACTTTATAACTTATTTAGGTGGTAACATTCTTATAAAAAA
GAAAAAAATTACTGCAAAACAGTACTAGCTTTTAACTTGTATCCTAGGTTATCTATGCTGTCTCACCATA
GAGAATATTACCTATTTCAGAATGTATGTCCATGATTCGCCGGGTAAATACATATAATACACAAATCTGG
CTTAATAAAGTCTATAATATATCTCATAAAGAAGTGCTAAATTGGCTAGTGCTATATATTTTTAAGAAAA
TTTCTTTTGACTAAGTCCATATCGACTTTGTAAAAGTTCACATTAGCATACATATATTACACGAGCCAGA
AATAGTAACTTTTGCCTAAATCACAAATTGCAAAATTTAATTGCTTGCAAAAGGTCACATGCTTATAATC
AACTTTTTTAAAAATTTAAAATACTTTTTTATTTTTTATTTTTAAACATAAATGAAATAATTTATTTATT
G
