>Addgene plasmid #53249 | YCpLac111 | addgene partial sequence | sequence record 91753 | pBRforEco 5'-AATAGGCGTATCACGAGGC-3'
TAAGATGCAAGAGTTCGAATCTCTTAGCAACCATTATTTTTTTCCTCAACATAACGAGAACACACAGGGG
CGCTATCGCACAGAATCAAATTCGATGACTGGAAATTTTTTGTTAATTTCAGAGGTCGCCTGACGCATAT
ACCTTTTTCAACTGAAAAATTGGGAGAAAAAGGAAAGGTGAGAGCGCCGGAACCGGCTTTTCATATAGAA
TAGAGAAGCGTTCATGACTAAATGCTTGCATCACAATACTTGAAGTTGACAATATTATTTAAGGACCTAT
TGTTTTTTCCAATAGGTGGTTAGCAATCGTCTTACTTTCTAACTTTTCTTACCTTTTACATTTCAGCAAT
ATATATATATATTTCAAGGATATACCATTCTAATGTCTGCCCCTAAGAAGATCGTCGTTTTGCCAGGTGA
CCACGTTGGTCAAGAAATCACAGCCGAAGCCATTAAGGTTCTTAAAGCTATTTCTGATGTTCGTTCCAAT
GTCAAGTTCGATTTCGAAAATCATTTAATTGGTGGTGCTGCTATCGATGCTACAGGTGTTCCACTTCCAG
ATGAGGCGCTGGAAGCCTCCAAGAAGGCTGATGCCGTTTTGTTAGGTGCTGTGGGTGGTCCTAAATGGGG
TACAGGTAGTGTTAGACCTGAACAAGGTTTACTAAAAATCCGTAAAGAACTTCAATTGTACGCCAACTTA
AGACCATGTAACTTTGCATCCGACTCTCTTTTAGACTTATCTCCAATCAAGCCACAATTTGCTAAAGGTA
CTGACTTCGTTGTTGTCAGAGAATTAGTGGGAGGTATTTACTTTGGTAAGAGAAAGGAAGACGATGGTGA
TGGTGTCGCTTGGGATAGTGAACAATACACCGTTCCAGAAGTGCAAAGAATCACAAGAATGGCCGCTTTC
ATGGCC
